Addgene plasmid #37810: pAAV-CAG-Arch-GFP
Depositing lab: Edward Boyden. Depositing organization: Massachusetts Institute of Technology. Publication: High-performance genetically targetable optical neural silencing by light-driven proton pumps. Chow BY, Han X, Dobry AS, Qian X, Chuong AS, Li M, Henninger MA, Belfort GM, Lin Y, Monahan PE, Boyden ES. Nature. 2010 Jan 7. 463(7277):98-102. 10.1038/nature08652 PubMed 20054397.
Backbone
  Vector backbone: AAV with CAG promoter
  Backbone manufacturer: Scott Sternson
  Backbone size w/o insert (bp): 4722
  Total vector size (bp): 6228
  Vector type: Mammalian Expression, AAV ; Adeno-associated virus
Growth in bacteria
  Bacterial resistance: Ampicillin, 100 μg/mL
  Growth temperature: 30°C
  Growth strain: Stbl3
  Growth instructions: Use recombinase-free E. coli (Stbl3, XL-10, Sure2 and DH5a et.al), grow at 30C
  Copy number: Low Copy
Gene/Insert
  Gene/Insert name: Arch (alt names: archaerhodopsin-3; H. sodomense archaerhodopsin-3; Arch-GFP)
  Species: H. sodomense
  Insert size (bp): 1506
  Mutation: N/A
  Promoter: CAG
  Tag / fusion protein: GFP (C terminal on insert)
  Cloning method: Restriction Enzyme; 5′ cloning site BamHI (not destroyed); 3′ cloning site EcoRI (not destroyed)
  Sequencing primers: 5′ tcggcttctggcgtgtgac; 3′ aaagagacagcaaccagg
Terms and licenses: Academic/Nonprofit Terms; Industry Terms: Not Available to Industry
Depositor comments: PLEASE CONTACT ED BOYDEN () FOR DETAILS ON THIS REAGENT AND FURTHER REAGENTS IN THIS LINE.
How to cite: pAAV-CAG-Arch-GFP was a gift from Edward Boyden (Addgene plasmid # 37810 ; http://n2t.net/addgene:37810 ; RRID:Addgene_37810)
