[The description below was written by a language model from this plasmid's Addgene catalogue record and pLannotate feature annotations shown in this document.]
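Description:
pAAV-CAG-Arch-GFP is an adeno-associated virus transfer plasmid for mammalian expression of the optogenetic silencer archaerhodopsin-3 (Arch) from Halorubrum sodomense, fused at its C terminus to GFP. The expression cassette lies between two AAV2 inverted terminal repeats, which allow the intervening DNA to be replicated and packaged into recombinant AAV particles when rep, cap and helper functions are supplied in trans. It can also be used directly for transfection. Transcription is driven by the CAG promoter, annotated here as a CMV enhancer fragment, the chicken β-actin promoter and chimeric β-actin/β-globin intron sequences, giving strong, broadly active expression. Downstream of the Arch-EGFP open reading frame sit a WPRE, which enhances transcript stability and expression, and an SV40 polyadenylation signal.

The feature table also shows a single lox2272 site and a single loxP site between EGFP and the WPRE, both in the same orientation. No partner sites are annotated upstream and the coding sequence is in the sense orientation relative to the promoter. These sites therefore look like remnants of a Cre-dependent backbone rather than a functional switch, and expression should be constitutive; the record does not comment on them.

The bacterial portion carries a ColE1/pUC-type origin, an f1 origin and ampicillin resistance; the catalogue lists the plasmid as low copy and recommends recombination-deficient E. coli, as is typical for ITR-containing vectors. The sequenced record is 6,390 nt, slightly larger than the catalogued total of 6,228 bp.

Arch is a light-driven outward proton pump that hyperpolarises cells when illuminated. The construct is used for optical silencing of neurons, and GFP fluorescence marks the expressing cells.
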