Features (pLannotate 1.2.2; 21 found; start..end, strand, type, name):
      1..278     +  promoter       chicken β-actin promoter: No description available
    279..414     +  intron         hybrid intron (fragment): hybrid between chicken β-actin (CBA) and minute virus of mice (MMV) introns (Gray et al., 2011)
    503..633     +  intron         chimeric intron (fragment): chimera between introns from chicken β-actin and rabbit β-globin
    631..693     +  CDS            HBB (fragment): HBB_LEPEU - Experimental evidence at protein level: Swiss-Prot protein existence level 1. Involved in oxygen transport from the lung to the various peripheral tissues. From Lepus europaeus (European hare).
    699..1472    +  CDS            Arch: light-driven proton pump archaerhodopsin-3 from Halorubrum sodomense (Chow et al., 2010)
   1488..2204    +  CDS            EGFP: the original enhanced GFP (Yang et al., 1996) mammalian codon-optimized
   2215..2248    +  protein_bind   lox2272: Cre-mediated recombination occurs in the 8-bp core sequence (GGATACTT). lox2272 sites are compatible with each other, but incompatible with loxP or loxN sites (Lee and Saito, 1988). Cre recombinase
   2319..2352    +  protein_bind   loxP: Cre-mediated recombination occurs in the 8-bp core sequence (GCATACAT). Cre recombinase
   2370..2394    +  misc_feature   MCS (fragment): pBluescript multiple cloning site
   2394..2982    +  misc_feature   WPRE: woodchuck hepatitis virus posttranscriptional regulatory element
   3025..3146    -  polyA_signal   SV40 poly(A) signal: SV40 polyadenylation signal
   3169..3237    -  CDS            large T antigen (fragment): large T antigen from SV40 (simian virus 40)
   3308..3441    +  repeat_region  AAV2 ITR: inverted terminal repeat of adeno-associated virus serotype 2 inverted
   3435..3491    -  CDS            lacI (fragment): lac repressor; lacI; The lac repressor binds to the lac operator to inhibit transcription in E. coli. This inhibition can be relieved by adding lactose or isopropyl-β-D-thiogalactopyranoside (IPTG).
   3674..4262    -  rep_origin     ori: high-copy-number ColE1/pMB1/pBR322/pUC origin of replication
   4433..5293    -  CDS            AmpR: β-lactamase; bla; confers resistance to ampicillin, carbenicillin, and related antibiotics
   5294..5398    -  promoter       AmpR promoter: bla
   5451..5879    -  rep_origin     f1 ori (sequence partly withheld): f1 bacteriophage origin of replication; arrow indicates direction of (+) strand synthesis
   5884..5953    -  CDS            lacZα (fragment): LacZα fragment of β-galactosidase; lacZ fragment
   5948..6080    -  repeat_region  AAV2 ITR (fragment): inverted terminal repeat of adeno-associated virus serotype 2 inverted
   6141..6389    +  enhancer       CMV enhancer (fragment): human cytomegalovirus immediate early enhancer
>Addgene plasmid #37810 | pAAV-CAG-Arch-GFP | addgene full sequence | sequence record 169368 | Addgene NGS result
TCGAGGTGAGCCCCACGTTCTGCTTCACTCTCCCCATCTCCCCCCCCTCCCCACCCCCAATTTTGTATTT
ATTTATTTTTTAATTATTTTGTGCAGCGATGGGGGCGGGGGGGGGGGGGGGGCGCGCGCCGGGCGGGGCG
GGGCGGGGCGAGGGGCGGGGCGGGGCGAGGCGGAGAGGTGCGGCGGCAGCCAATCAGAGCGGCGCGCTCC
GAAAGTTTCCTTTTATGGCGAGGCGGCGGCGGCGGCGGCCCTATAAAAAGCGAAGCGCGCGGCGGGCGGG
AGTCGCTGCGCGCTGCCTTCGCCCCGTGCCCCGCTCCGCCGCCGCCTCGCGCCGCCCGCCCCGGCTCTGA
CTGACCGCGTTACTCCCACAGGTGAGCGGGCGGGACGGCCCTTCTCCTCCGGGCTGTAATTAGCGCTTGG
TTTAATGACGGCTTGTTTCTTTTCTGTGGCTGCGTGAAAGCCTTGAGGGGCTCCGGGAGGGCCCTTTGTG
CGGGGGGAGCGGCTCGGGGCTGTCCGCGGGGGGACGGCTGCCTTCGGGGGGGACGGGGCAGGGCGGGGTT
CGGCTTCTGGCGTGTGACCGGCGGCTCTAGAGCCTCTGCTAACCATGTTCATGCCTTCTTCTTTTTCCTA
CAGCTCCTGGGCAACGTGCTGGTTATTGTGCTGTCTCATCATTTTGGCAAAGAATTGGATCCGCCACCAT
GGACCCCATCGCTCTGCAGGCTGGTTACGACCTGCTGGGTGACGGCAGACCTGAAACTCTGTGGCTGGGC
ATCGGCACTCTGCTGATGCTGATTGGAACCTTCTACTTTCTGGTCCGCGGATGGGGAGTCACCGATAAGG
ATGCCCGGGAATATTACGCTGTGACTATCCTGGTGCCCGGAATCGCATCCGCCGCATATCTGTCTATGTT
CTTTGGTATCGGGCTTACTGAGGTGACCGTCGGGGGCGAAATGTTGGATATCTATTATGCCAGGTACGCC
GACTGGCTGTTTACCACCCCACTTCTGCTGCTGGATCTGGCCCTTCTCGCTAAGGTGGATCGGGTGACCA
TCGGCACCCTGGTGGGTGTGGACGCCCTGATGATCGTCACTGGCCTCATCGGAGCCTTGAGCCACACGGC
CATAGCCAGATACAGTTGGTGGTTGTTCTCTACAATTTGCATGATAGTGGTGCTCTATTTTCTGGCTACA
TCCCTGCGATCTGCTGCAAAGGAGCGGGGCCCCGAGGTGGCATCTACCTTTAACACCCTGACAGCTCTGG
TCTTGGTGCTGTGGACCGCTTACCCTATCCTGTGGATCATAGGCACTGAGGGCGCTGGCGTGGTGGGCCT
GGGCATCGAAACTCTGCTGTTTATGGTGTTGGACGTGACTGCCAAGGTCGGCTTTGGCTTTATCCTGTTG
AGATCCCGGGCTATTCTGGGCGACACCGAGGCACCAGAACCCAGTGCCGGTGCCGATGTCAGTGCCGCCG
ACCGACCGGTAGTAGCAGTGAGCAAGGGCGAGGAGCTGTTCACCGGGGTGGTGCCCATCCTGGTCGAGCT
GGACGGCGACGTAAACGGCCACAAGTTCAGCGTGTCCGGCGAGGGCGAGGGCGATGCCACCTACGGCAAG
CTGACCCTGAAGTTCATCTGCACCACCGGCAAGCTGCCCGTGCCCTGGCCCACCCTCGTGACCACCCTGA
CCTACGGCGTGCAGTGCTTCAGCCGCTACCCCGACCACATGAAGCAGCACGACTTCTTCAAGTCCGCCAT
GCCCGAAGGCTACGTCCAGGAGCGCACCATCTTCTTCAAGGACGACGGCAACTACAAGACCCGCGCCGAG
GTGAAGTTCGAGGGCGACACCCTGGTGAACCGCATCGAGCTGAAGGGCATCGACTTCAAGGAGGACGGCA
ACATCCTGGGGCACAAGCTGGAGTACAACTACAACAGCCACAACGTCTATATCATGGCCGACAAGCAGAA
GAACGGCATCAAGGTGAACTTCAAGATCCGCCACAACATCGAGGACGGCAGCGTGCAGCTCGCCGACCAC
TACCAGCAGAACACCCCCATCGGCGACGGCCCCGTGCTGCTGCCCGACAACCACTACCTGAGCACCCAGT
CCGCCCTGAGCAAAGACCCCAACGAGAAGCGCGATCACATGGTCCTGCTGGAGTTCGTGACCGCCGCCGG
GATCACTCTCGGCATGGACGAGCTGTACAAGTAAGAATTCTAGTATAACTTCGTATAGGATACTTTATAC
GAAGTTATCATTGGGATTCTTCCTATTTTGATCCAAGCATCACCATCGACCCTCTAGTCCAGATCTCACC
ATCGACCCATAACTTCGTATAGCATACATTATACGAAGTTATGTCCCTCGAAGAGGTTCGAATTCGATAT
CAAGCTTATCGATAATCAACCTCTGGATTACAAAATTTGTGAAAGATTGACTGGTATTCTTAACTATGTT
GCTCCTTTTACGCTATGTGGATACGCTGCTTTAATGCCTTTGTATCATGCTATTGCTTCCCGTATGGCTT
TCATTTTCTCCTCCTTGTATAAATCCTGGTTGCTGTCTCTTTATGAGGAGTTGTGGCCCGTTGTCAGGCA
ACGTGGCGTGGTGTGCACTGTGTTTGCTGACGCAACCCCCACTGGTTGGGGCATTGCCACCACCTGTCAG
CTCCTTTCCGGGACTTTCGCTTTCCCCCTCCCTATTGCCACGGCGGAACTCATCGCCGCCTGCCTTGCCC
GCTGCTGGACAGGGGCTCGGCTGTTGGGCACTGACAATTCCGTGGTGTTGTCGGGGAAATCATCGTCCTT
TCCTTGGCTGCTCGCCTGTGTTGCCACCTGGATTCTGCGCGGGACGTCCTTCTGCTACGTCCCTTCGGCC
CTCAATCCAGCGGACCTTCCTTCCCGCGGCCTGCTGCCGGCTCTGCGGCCTCTTCCGCGTCTTCGCCTTC
GCCCTCAGACGAGTCGGATCTCCCTTTGGGCCGCCTCCCCGCATCGATACCGTCGACCCGGGCGGCCGCT
TCGAGCAGACATGATAAGATACATTGATGAGTTTGGACAAACCACAACTAGAATGCAGTGAAAAAAATGC
TTTATTTGTGAAATTTGTGATGCTATTGCTTTATTTGTAACCATTATAAGCTGCAATAAACAAGTTAACA
ACAACAATTGCATTCATTTTATGTTTCAGGTTCAGGGGGAGATGTGGGAGGTTTTTTAAAGCAAGTAAAA
CCTCTACAAATGTGGTAAAATCGATAAGGATCTTCCTAGAGCATGGCTACGTAGATAAGTAGCATGGCGG
GTTAATCATTAACTACAAGGAACCCCTAGTGATGGAGTTGGCCACTCCCTCTCTGCGCGCTCGCTCGCTC
ACTGAGGCCGGGCGACCAAAGGTCGCCCGACGCCCGGGCTTTGCCCGGGCGGCCTCAGTGAGCGAGCGAG
CGCGCAGCTGCATTAATGAATCGGCCAACGCGCGGGGAGAGGCGGTTTGCGTATTGGGCGCTCTTCCGCT
TCCTCGCTCACTGACTCGCTGCGCTCGGTCGTTCGGCTGCGGCGAGCGGTATCAGCTCACTCAAAGGCGG
TAATACGGTTATCCACAGAATCAGGGGATAACGCAGGAAAGAACATGTGAGCAAAAGGCCAGCAAAAGGC
CAGGAACCGTAAAAAGGCCGCGTTGCTGGCGTTTTTCCATAGGCTCCGCCCCCCTGACGAGCATCACAAA
AATCGACGCTCAAGTCAGAGGTGGCGAAACCCGACAGGACTATAAAGATACCAGGCGTTTCCCCCTGGAA
GCTCCCTCGTGCGCTCTCCTGTTCCGACCCTGCCGCTTACCGGATACCTGTCCGCCTTTCTCCCTTCGGG
AAGCGTGGCGCTTTCTCATAGCTCACGCTGTAGGTATCTCAGTTCGGTGTAGGTCGTTCGCTCCAAGCTG
GGCTGTGTGCACGAACCCCCCGTTCAGCCCGACCGCTGCGCCTTATCCGGTAACTATCGTCTTGAGTCCA
ACCCGGTAAGACACGACTTATCGCCACTGGCAGCAGCCACTGGTAACAGGATTAGCAGAGCGAGGTATGT
AGGCGGTGCTACAGAGTTCTTGAAGTGGTGGCCTAACTACGGCTACACTAGAAGAACAGTATTTGGTATC
TGCGCTCTGCTGAAGCCAGTTACCTTCGGAAAAAGAGTTGGTAGCTCTTGATCCGGCAAACAAACCACCG
CTGGTAGCGGTGGTTTTTTTGTTTGCAAGCAGCAGATTACGCGCAGAAAAAAAGGATCTCAAGAAGATCC
TTTGATCTTTTCTACGGGGTCTGACGCTCAGTGGAACGAAAACTCACGTTAAGGGATTTTGGTCATGAGA
TTATCAAAAAGGATCTTCACCTAGATCCTTTTAAATTAAAAATGAAGTTTTAAATCAATCTAAAGTATAT
ATGAGTAAACTTGGTCTGACAGTTACCAATGCTTAATCAGTGAGGCACCTATCTCAGCGATCTGTCTATT
TCGTTCATCCATAGTTGCCTGACTCCCCGTCGTGTAGATAACTACGATACGGGAGGGCTTACCATCTGGC
CCCAGTGCTGCAATGATACCGCGAGACCCACGCTCACCGGCTCCAGATTTATCAGCAATAAACCAGCCAG
CCGGAAGGGCCGAGCGCAGAAGTGGTCCTGCAACTTTATCCGCCTCCATCCAGTCTATTAATTGTTGCCG
GGAAGCTAGAGTAAGTAGTTCGCCAGTTAATAGTTTGCGCAACGTTGTTGCCATTGCTACAGGCATCGTG
GTGTCACGCTCGTCGTTTGGTATGGCTTCATTCAGCTCCGGTTCCCAACGATCAAGGCGAGTTACATGAT
CCCCCATGTTGTGCAAAAAAGCGGTTAGCTCCTTCGGTCCTCCGATCGTTGTCAGAAGTAAGTTGGCCGC
AGTGTTATCACTCATGGTTATGGCAGCACTGCATAATTCTCTTACTGTCATGCCATCCGTAAGATGCTTT
TCTGTGACTGGTGAGTACTCAACCAAGTCATTCTGAGAATAGTGTATGCGGCGACCGAGTTGCTCTTGCC
CGGCGTCAATACGGGATAATACCGCGCCACATAGCAGAACTTTAAAAGTGCTCATCATTGGAAAACGTTC
TTCGGGGCGAAAACTCTCAAGGATCTTACCGCTGTTGAGATCCAGTTCGATGTAACCCACTCGTGCACCC
AACTGATCTTCAGCATCTTTTACTTTCACCAGCGTTTCTGGGTGAGCAAAAACAGGAAGGCAAAATGCCG
CAAAAAAGGGAATAAGGGCGACACGGAAATGTTGAATACTCATACTCTTCCTTTTTCAATATTATTGAAG
CATTTATCAGGGTTATTGTCTCATGAGCGGATACATATTTGAATGTATTTAGAAAAATAAACAAATAGGG
GTTCCGCGCACATTTCCCCGAAAAGTGCCACCTAAATTGTAAGCGTTAATATTTTGTTAAAATTCGCGTT
AAATTTTTGTTAAATCAGCTCATTTTTTAACCAATAGGCCGAAATCGGCAAAATCCCTTATAAATCAAAA
GAATAGACCGAGATAGGGT
[37 nt withheld, positions 5550-5586]
AAAGAACGTGGACTCCAACGTCAAAGG
[49 nt withheld, positions 5614-5662]
T
[91 nt withheld, positions 5664-5754]
G
[124 nt withheld, positions 5756-5879]
CCCATTCGCCATTCAGGCTGCGCAACTGTTGGGAAGGGCGATCGGTGCGGGCCTCTTCGCTATTACGCCA
GCTGCGCGCTCGCTCGCTCACTGAGGCCGCCCGGGCAAAGCCCGGGCGTCGGGCGACCTTTGGTCGCCCG
GCCTCAGTGAGCGAGCGAGCGCGCAGAGAGGGAGTGGCCAACTCCATCACTAGGGGTTCCTTGTAGTTAA
TGATTAACCCGCCATGCTACTTATCTACGTAGCCATGCTCTAGGAAGAGTACCATTGACGTCAATAATGA
CGTATGTTCCCATAGTAACGCCAATAGGGACTTTCCATTGACGTCAATGGGTGGAGTATTTACGGTAAAC
TGCCCACTTGGCAGTACATCAAGTGTATCATATGCCAAGTACGCCCCCTATTGACGTCAATGACGGTAAA
TGGCCCGCCTGGCATTATGCCCAGTACATGACCTTATGGGACTTTCCTACTTGGCAGTACATCTACGTAT
TAGTCATCGCTATTACCATGG
