>Addgene plasmid #37810 | pAAV-CAG-Arch-GFP | addgene partial sequence | sequence record 50998 | EGFP-N 5'-CGTCGCCGTCCAGCTCGACCAG-3'
CTCTGCCCTTGCTCACTGCTACTACCGGTCGGTCGGCGGCACTGACATCGGCACCGGCANTGGGTTCTGG
TGCCTCGGTGTCGCCCAGAATAGCCCGGGATCTCAACAGGATAAAGCCAAAGCCGACCTTGGCAGTCACG
TCCAACACCATAAACAGCAGAGTTTCGATGCCCAGGCCCACCACGCCAGCGCCCTCAGTGCCTATGATCC
ACAGGATAGGGTAAGCGGTCCACAGCACCAAGACCAGAGCTGTCAGGGTGTTAAAGGTAGATGCCACCTC
GGGGCCCCGCTCCTTTGCAGCAGATCGCAGGGATGTAGCCAGAAAATAGAGCACCACTATCATGCAAATT
GTAGAGAACAACCACCAACTGTATCTGGCTATGGCCGTGTGGCTCAAGGCTCCGATGAGGCCAGTGACGA
TCATCAGGGCGTCCACACCCACCAGGGTGCCGATGGTCACCCGATCCACCTTAGCGAGAAGGGCCAGATC
CAGCAGCAGAAGTGGGGTGGTAAACAGCCAGTCGGCGTACCTGGCATAATAGATATCCAACATTTCGCCC
CCGACGGTCACCTCAGTAAGCCCGATACCAAAGAACATAGACAGATATGCGGCGGATGCGATTCCGGGCA
CCAGGATAGTCACAGCGTAATATTCCCGGGCATCCTTATCGGTGACTCCCCATCCGCGGACCAGAAAGTA
GAAGGTTCCAATCAGCATCAGCAGAGTGCCGATGCCCAGCCACAGAGTTTCAGGTCTGCCGTCACCCAGC
AGGTCGTAACCAGCCTGCAGAGCGATG
